>Addgene plasmid #19262 | Zeta-globin | addgene partial sequence | sequence record 25086 | SP6 5'-ATTTAGGTGACACTATAG-3'
GCGCNGTCGACTCTGAGGATCCCCGGGCGAGCTCGAATTCTACTCTTAGATACAGATGTATCAACTGACA
CAGATATAGAGAAATAGAATTGTAAGCTCACACAGAGGTCTCTCTGTGAATGTGGATGAAGAACAAACTG
CTGCATATTCATACCACAAAATAAAAAGTAGCCAACTACTGGTGAATACAAAAGCAGATGGATCTACAGG
ATATTATACAAGGGGAAAGAAAGCCAGTCTTAAAAAGGTAAAATATGGTATGATTCCAGTTACACACATT
TTTGAAAAGGATGAATTAGGTTAGGTTAGGAGCAAGAGGAAGATGAGGGCTCCAAATGGGTGGCTGTGGA
GTTTTAAGATGGTGGAGCTACATAGATCTATATATGTGTCAGTCCAGGACAATGAGCAAACCAACCTATC
TCCATGTTAAGATAAAAACTAAGAGAACTGTGCATTTCATTGTATATTGGTTGGTATGGAGGGCTAGCTG
GAGACTGGAGATCTTTTGTTGACCCGTTACTCCTCCTAGTGAGAGCAGACTTCCATGATCTTCCCTCAGT
GCTAAGTGAGAGGAATTACTGCTTCCTTGGAGGGAACCCAAGAGTCACTGACATTAGGTGACAGGGATGG
CCCAAGACAATTTGTGATTCTGAAATGAGAAAGGACAGTGNNGGTCTGGATACAAGAATGACCTCCTGAC
ATGGCTGGGNCCCNATCTCTCCCGGNATTNCTGNGGGGCANAAGGGCCCACCCCCCNCNTANGCCCTGGG
GNNNGGGGNAAAAAAAAAAANTTTTTTNCTTTTTTTNCCCCCCNNCCCNTNTTTTTTTTT
