[The description below was written by a language model from this plasmid's Addgene catalogue record.]
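Description:
Zeta-globin is a bacterial plasmid carrying a mouse zeta-globin fragment in the Sp64 backbone. The backbone is listed at about 3 kb and the insert at about 3.8 kb, giving a construct of roughly 6.8 kb. It is propagated in E. coli under ampicillin selection; the copy number is recorded as unknown. SP64-type vectors are generally known as small cloning and in vitro transcription plasmids in which an SP6 phage RNA polymerase promoter sits next to the polylinker, so that a cloned fragment can be transcribed into RNA in vitro. No feature table accompanies this record, so the presence and position of that promoter, the origin of replication and the resistance gene cannot be confirmed here.

The insert corresponds to Hba-x (also called Hbz), the mouse embryonic alpha-like globin gene. It was cloned as a restriction fragment with EcoRI at both ends, and whether those sites remain intact is not recorded. Because the same enzyme was used on both sides, the orientation of the insert relative to the vector's promoter is not determined by the cloning scheme and is not stated. The record also does not state whether the fragment is genomic DNA or cDNA, or which regulatory or flanking sequences it contains. Although the catalogue classifies the vector type as bacterial expression, nothing in the record indicates a bacterial promoter or tag for protein production. The associated work concerns the chromosomal dispersion of mouse alpha-like globin genes, which suggests use as a cloned gene source or hybridization probe for mapping and expression studies of the zeta-globin locus.
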