Addgene plasmid #19262: Zeta-globin
Depositing lab: Philip Leder. Depositing organization: Harvard Medical School. Publication: Dispersion of alpha-like globin genes of the mouse to three different chromosomes. Leder A, Swan D, Ruddle F, D'Eustachio P, Leder P. Nature. . 293(5829):196-200. 10.1038/293196a0 PubMed 6168916.
Backbone
  Vector backbone: Sp64
  Backbone size w/o insert (bp): 3000
  Vector type: Bacterial Expression
Growth in bacteria
  Bacterial resistance: Ampicillin, 100 μg/mL
  Growth temperature: 37°C
  Growth strain: DH5alpha
  Copy number: Unknown
Gene/Insert
  Gene/Insert name: zeta globin
  Species: M. musculus (mouse)
  Insert size (bp): 3800
  GenBank ID: X62302
  Entrez Gene: Hba-x (a.k.a. Hbz)
  Cloning method: Restriction Enzyme; 5′ cloning site EcoRI (unknown if destroyed); 3′ cloning site EcoRI (unknown if destroyed)
  Sequencing primers: 5′ n/a
Terms and licenses: Academic/Nonprofit Terms; Industry Terms: Not Available to Industry
How to cite: Zeta-globin was a gift from Philip Leder (Addgene plasmid # 19262 ; http://n2t.net/addgene:19262 ; RRID:Addgene_19262)
